Addgene plasmid #222326: Str-KDEL_CD63-SBP-mCherry
Purpose: Synchronize the trafficking of CD63 from the ER.
Depositing lab: Franck Perez. Depositing organization: Institut Curie. Publication: Specificities of exosome versus small ectosome secretion revealed by live intracellular tracking of CD63 and CD9. Mathieu M, Nevo N, Jouve M, Valenzuela JI, Maurin M, Verweij FJ, Palmulli R, Lankar D, Dingli F, Loew D, Rubinstein E, Boncompain G, Perez F, Thery C. Nat Commun. 2021 Jul 19;12(1):4389. doi: 10.1038/s41467-021-24384-2. PubMed 34282141.
Backbone
  Vector backbone: pIRES-neo3
  Vector type: Mammalian Expression
Growth in bacteria
  Bacterial resistance: Ampicillin, 100 μg/mL
  Growth temperature: 37°C
  Growth strain: DH5alpha
  Copy number: High Copy
Gene/Insert
  Gene/Insert name: Streptavidin-KDEL and CD63 fused to SBP-mCherry
  Species: H. sapiens (human)
  Entrez Gene: CD63 (a.k.a. AD1, HOP-26, ME491, MLA1, OMA81H, Pltgp40, TSPAN30)
  Promoter: CMV
  Cloning method: Restriction Enzyme; 5′ cloning site Unknown (unknown if destroyed)
Terms and licenses: Academic/Nonprofit Terms; Industry Terms: Not Available to Industry
How to cite: Str-KDEL_CD63-SBP-mCherry was a gift from Franck Perez (Addgene plasmid # 222326 ; http://n2t.net/addgene:222326 ; RRID:Addgene_222326)
