[The description below was written by a language model from this plasmid's Addgene catalogue record and pLannotate feature annotations shown in this document.]
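Description:
Str-KDEL_CD63-SBP-mCherry is a bicistronic mammalian expression plasmid built on the pIRES-neo3 backbone and designed to synchronize the trafficking of human CD63 from the endoplasmic reticulum. It is propagated in E. coli through a high-copy ColE1/pUC-type origin with ampicillin selection (AmpR under its own bla promoter). No neomycin resistance cassette is annotated in the 6.6 kb sequence, which fits the reporter taking the position downstream of the IRES. The plasmid therefore appears to carry no mammalian selection marker.

A single CMV enhancer/promoter drives one transcript carrying two open reading frames. The first encodes the "hook": core streptavidin preceded by a short segment annotated as matching STIM1, presumably serving as an ER-targeting signal sequence, and, according to the construct name, ending in a KDEL ER-retention motif. A chimeric intron and an EMCV IRES follow, allowing cap-independent translation of the second cistron, the "reporter". In the feature table, CD63 is split into a short N-terminal fragment and a longer C-terminal fragment flanking mCherry. This indicates that the tag is inserted internally in the tetraspanin rather than fused at a terminus. The unannotated gap just before mCherry is the likely position of the streptavidin-binding peptide (SBP), although it was not detected as a feature. SV40 polyadenylation signals terminate the transcript.

The parts work together as a retention-and-release system. SBP on CD63 binds the ER-resident streptavidin hook, holding the reporter in the ER. Adding biotin competes for streptavidin and releases a synchronous wave of CD63-mCherry that can be followed by live fluorescence imaging. The associated work used this approach to track CD63 intracellularly in studies of exosome versus small ectosome secretion.
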