Features (pLannotate 1.2.2; 22 found; start..end, strand, type, name):
     32..84      -  misc_feature   bom (fragment): basis of mobility region from pBR322
    239..618     +  enhancer       CMV enhancer: human cytomegalovirus immediate early enhancer
    619..822     +  promoter       CMV promoter: human cytomegalovirus (CMV) immediate early promoter
    818..851     +  LTR            5' LTR (truncated) (fragment): truncated 5' long terminal repeat (LTR) from HIV-1
    867..885     +  promoter       T7 promoter: promoter for bacteriophage T7 RNA polymerase
    958..1071    +  CDS            STIM1 (fragment): STIM1_HUMAN - Also known as GOK From Homo sapiens (Human).
   1057..1557    +  CDS            SAV_STRAV (fragment): Experimental evidence at protein level: Swiss-Prot protein existence level 1. The biological function of streptavidin is not known. Forms a strong non-covalent specific complex with biotin (one molecule of biotin per subunit of streptavidin). From Streptomyces avidinii.
   1650..1879    +  intron         chimeric intron: chimera between introns from adenovirus and immunoglobulin heavy chain genes
   2062..2524    +  misc_feature   IRES: internal ribosome entry site (IRES) of the encephalomyocarditis virus (EMCV)
   2551..2658    +  CDS            CD63 (fragment): human CD63 tetraspanin enriched in intraluminal vesicles of late endosomes (multivesicular bodies) and in exosomes
   2800..3504    +  CDS            mCherry: mCherry is a basic (constitutively fluorescent) red fluorescent protein published in 2004, derived from Discosoma sp.. It is reported to be a very rapidly-maturing monomer with low acid sensitivity.
   3538..4146    +  CDS            CD63 (fragment): human CD63 tetraspanin enriched in intraluminal vesicles of late endosomes (multivesicular bodies) and in exosomes
   4166..4250    +  CDS            large T antigen (fragment): large T antigen from SV40 (simian virus 40)
   4273..4394    +  polyA_signal   SV40 poly(A) signal: SV40 polyadenylation signal
   4405..4456    +  polyA_signal   SV40 poly(A) signal (fragment): SV40 polyadenylation signal
   4520..4536    -  protein_bind   lac operator: The lac repressor binds to the lac operator to inhibit transcription in E. coli. This inhibition can be relieved by adding lactose or isopropyl-β-D-thiogalactopyranoside (IPTG). lac repressor encoded by lacI
   4544..4574    -  promoter       lac promoter: promoter for the E. coli lac operon
   4589..4610    -  protein_bind   CAP binding site: CAP binding activates transcription in the presence of cAMP. E. coli catabolite activator protein
   4623..4715    -  CDS            lacI (fragment): lac repressor; lacI; The lac repressor binds to the lac operator to inhibit transcription in E. coli. This inhibition can be relieved by adding lactose or isopropyl-β-D-thiogalactopyranoside (IPTG).
   4898..5486    -  rep_origin     ori: high-copy-number ColE1/pMB1/pBR322/pUC origin of replication
   5657..6517    -  CDS            AmpR: β-lactamase; bla; confers resistance to ampicillin, carbenicillin, and related antibiotics
   6518..6622    -  promoter       AmpR promoter: bla
>Addgene plasmid #222326 | Str-KDEL_CD63-SBP-mCherry | addgene full sequence | sequence record 442318 | Addgene NGS Result
CGTCGACGGATCGGGAGATCTCCCGATCCCCTATGGTGCACTCTCAGTACAATCTGCTCTGATGCCGCAT
AGTTAAGCCAGTATCTGCTCCCTGCTTGTGTGTTGGAGGTCGCTGAGTAGTGCGCGAGCAAAATTTAAGC
TACAACAAGGCAAGGCTTGACCGACAATTGCATGAAGAATCTGCTTAGGGTTAGGCGTTTTGCGCTGCTT
CGCGATGTACGGGCCAGATATACGCGTTGACATTGATTATTGACTAGTTATTAATAGTAATCAATTACGG
GGTCATTAGTTCATAGCCCATATATGGAGTTCCGCGTTACATAACTTACGGTAAATGGCCCGCCTGGCTG
ACCGCCCAACGACCCCCGCCCATTGACGTCAATAATGACGTATGTTCCCATAGTAACGCCAATAGGGACT
TTCCATTGACGTCAATGGGTGGAGTATTTACGGTAAACTGCCCACTTGGCAGTACATCAAGTGTATCATA
TGCCAAGTACGCCCCCTATTGACGTCAATGACGGTAAATGGCCCGCCTGGCATTATGCCCAGTACATGAC
CTTATGGGACTTTCCTACTTGGCAGTACATCTACGTATTAGTCATCGCTATTACCATGGTGATGCGGTTT
TGGCAGTACATCAATGGGCGTGGATAGCGGTTTGACTCACGGGGATTTCCAAGTCTCCACCCCATTGACG
TCAATGGGAGTTTGTTTTGGCACCAAAATCAACGGGACTTTCCAAAATGTCGTAACAACTCCGCCCCATT
GACGCAAATGGGCGGTAGGCGTGTACGGTGGGAGGTCTATATAAGCAGAGCTCTCTGGCTAACTAGAGAA
CCCACTGCTTACTGGCTTATCGAAATTAATACGACTCACTATAGGGAGACCCAAGCTTGGTACCGAGCTC
GGATCGATATCTGCGGCCTAGCTAGCGCTTAAGGCCTGTTAACCGGTATGGATGTATGCGTCCGTCTTGC
CCTGTGGCTCCTCTGGGGACTCCTCCTGCACCAGGGCCAGAGCCTCAGCCATAGTCACAGTGAGAAGGCG
ACAGGAACCAGCTCGGGCGCCGGTTTAAACGACCCTAGCAAAGACTCAAAAGCTCAGGTGTCCGCTGCCG
AGGCTGGCATTACTGGAACATGGTACAATCAGCTCGGGAGCACCTTTATTGTGACTGCTGGAGCCGATGG
AGCCCTCACCGGAACATACGAATCTGCTGTGGGAAACGCCGAATCACGGTACGTCCTCACTGGCCGATAC
GATAGTGCCCCTGCCACCGACGGATCTGGGACTGCCCTGGGATGGACTGTCGCTTGGAAAAACAACTACC
GGAATGCTCATTCTGCCACAACATGGAGTGGACAGTACGTGGGAGGCGCTGAGGCTAGAATCAATACACA
GTGGCTGCTCACATCTGGCACAACCGAGGCAAATGCTTGGAAATCCACCCTGGTGGGACATGACACATTC
ACCAAAGTGAAACCCTCCGCCGCTTCAATCGATGCCGCCAAAAAAGCCGGAGTCAACAACGGCAATCCTC
TGGATGCCGTCCAGCAGCTCGGACCGAAAGATGAACTGTGAGCGGCCGCATAGATAACTGATCCAGTGTG
CTGGAATTAATTCGCTGTCTGCGAGGGCCAGCTGTTGGGGTGAGTACTCCCTCTCAAAAGCGGGCATGAC
TTCTGCGCTAAGATTGTCAGTTTCCAAAAACGAGGAGGATTTGATATTCACCTGGCCCGCGGTGATGCCT
TTGAGGGTGGCCGCGTCCATCTGGTCAGAAAAGACAATCTTTTTGTTGTCAAGCTTGAGGTGTGGCAGGC
TTGAGATCTGGCCATACACTTGAGTGACAATGACATCCACTTTGCCTTTCTCTCCACAGGTGTCCACTCC
CAGGTCCAACTGCAGGTCGAGCATGCATCTAGGGCGGCCAATTCCGCCCCTCTCCCCCCCCCCCTCTCCC
TCCCCCCCCCCTAACGTTACTGGCCGAAGCCGCTTGGAATAAGGCCGGTGTGCGTTTGTCTATATGTTAT
TTTCCACCATATTGCCGTCTTTTGGCAATGTGAGGGCCCGGAAACCTGGCCCTGTCTTCTTGACGAGCAT
TCCTAGGGGTCTTTCCCCTCTCGCCAAAGGAATGCAAGGTCTGTTGAATGTCGTGAAGGAAGCAGTTCCT
CTGGAAGCTTCTTGAAGACAAACAACGTCTGTAGCGACCCTTTGCAGGCAGCGGAACCCCCCACCTGGCG
ACAGGTGCCTCTGCGGCCAAAAGCCACGTGTATAAGATACACCTGCAAAGGCGGCACAACCCCAGTGCCA
CGTTGTGAGTTGGATAGTTGTGGAAAGAGTCAAATGGCTCTCCTCAAGCGTATTCAACAAGGGGCTGAAG
GATGCCCAGAAGGTACCCCATTGTATGGGATCTGATCTGGGGCCTCGGTGCACATGCTTTACATGTGTTT
AGTCGAGGTTAAAAAAACGTCTAGGCCCCCCGAACCACGGGGACGTGGTTTTCCTTTGAAAAACACGATG
ATAAGCTTGCCACAACCCGGGAGGCGCGCCATGGCGGTGGAAGGAGGAATGAAATGTGTGAAGTTCTTGC
TCTACGTCCTCCTGCTGGCCTTTTGCGCCTGTGCAGTGGGACTGATTGCCGTGGGTGTCGGGGCACAGAG
ATCTCTAGCCACCGAATTCGACGAGAAGACCACTGGTTGGCGAGGTGGACACGTTGTTGAAGGACTGGCT
GGGGAACTTGAACAACTTCGTGCACGACTGGAGCATCACCCACAAGGTCAACGTGAACCACCTGCAGGTG
TGAGCAAGGGCGAGGAGGATAACATGGCCATCATCAAGGAGTTCATGCGCTTCAAGGTGCACATGGAGGG
CTCCGTGAACGGCCACGAGTTCGAGATCGAGGGCGAGGGCGAGGGCCGCCCCTACGAGGGCACCCAGACC
GCCAAGCTGAAGGTGACCAAGGGTGGCCCCCTGCCCTTCGCCTGGGACATCCTGTCCCCTCAGTTCATGT
ACGGCTCCAAGGCCTACGTGAAGCACCCCGCCGACATCCCCGACTACTTGAAGCTGTCCTTCCCCGAGGG
CTTCAAGTGGGAGCGCGTGATGAACTTCGAGGACGGCGGCGTGGTGACCGTGACCCAGGACTCCTCCCTA
CAGGACGGCGAGTTCATCTACAAGGTGAAGCTGCGCGGCACCAACTTCCCCTCCGACGGCCCCGTAATGC
AGAAGAAGACCATGGGCTGGGAGGCCTCCTCCGAGCGGATGTACCCCGAGGACGGCGCCCTGAAGGGCGA
GATCAAGCAGAGGCTGAAGCTGAAGGACGGCGGCCACTACGACGCTGAGGTCAAGACCACCTACAAGGCC
AAGAAGCCCGTGCAGCTGCCCGGCGCCTACAACGTCAACATCAAGTTGGACATCACCTCCCACAACGAGG
ACTACACCATCGTGGAACAGTACGAACGCGCCGAGGGCCGCCACTCCACCGGCGGCATGGACGAGCTGTA
CAAGGGCCGGCCAACCGGTGGAGCTCGAATCAGATCTCTTGTCCTGAGTCAGACCATAATCCAGGGGGCT
ACCCCTGGCTCTCTGTTGCCAGTGGTCATCATCGCAGTGGGTGTCTTCCTCTTCCTGGTGGCTTTTGTGG
GCTGCTGCGGGGCCTGCAAGGAGAACTATTGTCTTATGATCACGTTTGCCATCTTTCTGTCTCTTATCAT
GTTGGTGGAGGTGGCCGCAGCCATTGCTGGCTATGTGTTTAGAGATAAGGTGATGTCAGAGTTTAATAAC
AACTTCCGGCAGCAGATGGAGAATTACCCGAAAAACAACCACACTGCTTCGATCCTGGACAGGATGCAGG
CAGATTTTAAGTGCTGTGGGGCTGCTAACTACACAGATTGGGAGAAAATCCCTTCCATGTCGAAGAACCG
AGTCCCCGACTCCTGCTGCATTAATGTTACTGTGGGCTGTGGGATTAATTTCAACGAGAAGGCGATCCAT
AAGGAGGGCTGTGTGGAGAAGATTGGGGGCTGGCTGAGGAAAAATGTGCTGGTGGTAGCTGCAGCAGCCC
TTGGAATTGCTTTTGTCGAGGTTTTGGGAATTGTCTTTGCCTGCTGCCTCGTGAAGAGTATCAGAAGTGG
CTACGAGGTGATGTAGTTAATTAACTCTAGATAACTGATCATAATCAGCCATACCACATTTGTAGAGGTT
TTACTTGCTTTAAAAAACCTCCCACACCTCCCCCTGAACCTGAAACATAAAATGAATGCAATTGTTGTTG
TTAACTTGTTTATTGCAGCTTATAATGGTTACAAATAAAGCAATAGCATCACAAATTTCACAAATAAAGC
ATTTTTTTCACTGCATTCTAGTTGTGGTTTGTCCAAACTCATCAATGTATCTTAACGCGTCGAGTGCATT
CTAGTTGTGGTTTGTCCAAACTCATCAATGTATCTTATCATGTCTGTATACCGTCGACCTCTAGCTAGAG
CTTGGCGTAATCATGGTCATAGCTGTTTCCTGTGTGAAATTGTTATCCGCTCACAATTCCACACAACATA
CGAGCCGGAAGCATAAAGTGTAAAGCCTGGGGTGCCTAATGAGTGAGCTAACTCACATTAATTGCGTTGC
GCTCACTGCCCGCTTTCCAGTCGGGAAACCTGTCGTGCCAGCTGCATTAATGAATCGGCCAACGCGCGGG
GAGAGGCGGTTTGCGTATTGGGCGCTCTTCCGCTTCCTCGCTCACTGACTCGCTGCGCTCGGTCGTTCGG
CTGCGGCGAGCGGTATCAGCTCACTCAAAGGCGGTAATACGGTTATCCACAGAATCAGGGGATAACGCAG
GAAAGAACATGTGAGCAAAAGGCCAGCAAAAGGCCAGGAACCGTAAAAAGGCCGCGTTGCTGGCGTTTTT
CCATAGGCTCCGCCCCCCTGACGAGCATCACAAAAATCGACGCTCAAGTCAGAGGTGGCGAAACCCGACA
GGACTATAAAGATACCAGGCGTTTCCCCCTGGAAGCTCCCTCGTGCGCTCTCCTGTTCCGACCCTGCCGC
TTACCGGATACCTGTCCGCCTTTCTCCCTTCGGGAAGCGTGGCGCTTTCTCATAGCTCACGCTGTAGGTA
TCTCAGTTCGGTGTAGGTCGTTCGCTCCAAGCTGGGCTGTGTGCACGAACCCCCCGTTCAGCCCGACCGC
TGCGCCTTATCCGGTAACTATCGTCTTGAGTCCAACCCGGTAAGACACGACTTATCGCCACTGGCAGCAG
CCACTGGTAACAGGATTAGCAGAGCGAGGTATGTAGGCGGTGCTACAGAGTTCTTGAAGTGGTGGCCTAA
CTACGGCTACACTAGAAGAACAGTATTTGGTATCTGCGCTCTGCTGAAGCCAGTTACCTTCGGAAAAAGA
GTTGGTAGCTCTTGATCCGGCAAACAAACCACCGCTGGTAGCGGTGGTTTTTTTGTTTGCAAGCAGCAGA
TTACGCGCAGAAAAAAAGGATCTCAAGAAGATCCTTTGATCTTTTCTACGGGGTCTGACGCTCAGTGGAA
CGAAAACTCACGTTAAGGGATTTTGGTCATGAGATTATCAAAAAGGATCTTCACCTAGATCCTTTTAAAT
TAAAAATGAAGTTTTAAATCAATCTAAAGTATATATGAGTAAACTTGGTCTGACAGTTACCAATGCTTAA
TCAGTGAGGCACCTATCTCAGCGATCTGTCTATTTCGTTCATCCATAGTTGCCTGACTCCCCGTCGTGTA
GATAACTACGATACGGGAGGGCTTACCATCTGGCCCCAGTGCTGCAATGATACCGCGAGACCCACGCTCA
CCGGCTCCAGATTTATCAGCAATAAACCAGCCAGCCGGAAGGGCCGAGCGCAGAAGTGGTCCTGCAACTT
TATCCGCCTCCATCCAGTCTATTAATTGTTGCCGGGAAGCTAGAGTAAGTAGTTCGCCAGTTAATAGTTT
GCGCAACGTTGTTGCCATTGCTACAGGCATCGTGGTGTCACGCTCGTCGTTTGGTATGGCTTCATTCAGC
TCCGGTTCCCAACGATCAAGGCGAGTTACATGATCCCCCATGTTGTGCAAAAAAGCGGTTAGCTCCTTCG
GTCCTCCGATCGTTGTCAGAAGTAAGTTGGCCGCAGTGTTATCACTCATGGTTATGGCAGCACTGCATAA
TTCTCTTACTGTCATGCCATCCGTAAGATGCTTTTCTGTGACTGGTGAGTACTCAACCAAGTCATTCTGA
GAATAGTGTATGCGGCGACCGAGTTGCTCTTGCCCGGCGTCAATACGGGATAATACCGCGCCACATAGCA
GAACTTTAAAAGTGCTCATCATTGGAAAACGTTCTTCGGGGCGAAAACTCTCAAGGATCTTACCGCTGTT
GAGATCCAGTTCGATGTAACCCACTCGTGCACCCAACTGATCTTCAGCATCTTTTACTTTCACCAGCGTT
TCTGGGTGAGCAAAAACAGGAAGGCAAAATGCCGCAAAAAAGGGAATAAGGGCGACACGGAAATGTTGAA
TACTCATACTCTTCCTTTTTCAATATTATTGAAGCATTTATCAGGGTTATTGTCTCATGAGCGGATACAT
ATTTGAATGTATTTAGAAAAATAAACAAATAGGGGTTCCGCGCACATTTCCCCGAAAAGTGCCACCTGA
